>Addgene plasmid #46813 | pCEV-G1-Km | depositor full sequence | sequence record 66298 | pCEV-G1-Km sequence 6981 bps
GGAGCGACCTCATGCTATACCTGAGAAAGCAACCTGACCTACAGGAAAGAGTTACTCAAGAATAAGAATT
TTCGTTTTAAAACCTAAGAGTCACTTTAAAATTTGTATACACTTATTTTTTTTATAACTTATTTAATAAT
AAAAATCATAAATCATAAGAAATTCGCTTATTTAGAAGTGTCAACAACGTATCTACCAACGATTTGACCC
TTTTCCATCTTTTCGTAAATTTCTGGCAAGGTAGACAAGCCGACAACCTTGATTGGAGACTTGACCAAAC
CTCTGGCGAAGAATTGTTAATTAAGAGCTCAGATCTTATCGTCGTCATCCTTGTAATCCATCGATACTAG
TGCGGCCGCTTGTAATTAAAACTTAGATTAGATTGCTATGCTTTCTTTCTAATGAGCAAGAAGTAAAAAA
AGTTGTAATAGAACAAGAAAAATGAAACTGAAACTTGAGAAATTGAAGACCGTTTATTAACTTAAATATC
AATGGGAGGTCATCGAAAGAGAAAAAAATCAAAAAAAAAAATTTTCAAGAAAAAGAAACGTGATAAAAAT
TTTTATTGCCTTTTTCGACGAAGAAAAAGAAACGAGGCGGTCTCTTTTTTCTTTTCCAAACCTTTAGTAC
GGGTAATTAACGACACCCTAGAGGAAGAAAGAGGGGAAATTTAGTATGCTGTGCTTGGGTGTTTTGAAGT
GGTACGGCGATGCGCGGAGTCCGAGAAAATCTGGAAGAGTAAAAAAGGAGTAGAAACATTTTGAAGCTAT
GGTGTGTGCGGCCGGCCTGGAAGTACCTTCAAAGAATGGGGTCTTATCTTGTTTTGCAAGTACCACTGAG
CAGGATAATAATAGAAATGATAATATACTATAGTAGAGATAACGTCGATGACTTCCCATACTGTAATTGC
TTTTAGTTGTGTATTTTTAGTGTGCAAGTTTCTGTAAATCGATTAATTTTTTTTTCTTTCCTCTTTTTAT
TAACCTTAATTTTTATTTTAGATTCCTGACTTCAACTCAAGACGCACAGATATTATAACATCTGCATAAT
AGGCATTTGCAAGAATTACTCGTGAGTAAGGAAAGAGTGAGGAACTATCGCATACCTGCATTTAAAGATG
CCGATTTGGGCGCGAATCCTTTATTTTGGCTTCACCCTCATACTATTATCAGGGCCAGAAAAAGGAAGTG
TTTCCCTCCTTCTTGAATTGATGTTACCCTCATAAAGCACGTGGCCTCTTATCGAGAAAGAAATTACCGT
CGCTCGTGATTTGTTTGCAAAAAGAACAAAACTGAAAAAACCCAGACACGCTCGACTTCCTGTCTTCCTA
TTGATTGCAGCTTCCAATTTCGTCACACAACAAGGTCCTAGCGACGGCTCACAGGTTTTGTAACAAGCAA
TCGAAGGTTCTGGAATGGCGGGAAAGGGTTTAGTACCACATGCTATGATGCCCACTGTGATCTCCAGAGC
AAAGTTCGTTCGATCGTACTGTTACTCTCTCTCTTTCAAACAGAATTGTCCGAATCGTGTGACAACAACA
GCCTGTTCTCACACACTCTTTTCTTCTAACCAAGGGGGTGGTTTAGTTTAGTAGAACCTCGTGAAACTTA
CATTTACATATATATAAACTTGCATAAATTGGTCAATGCAAGAAATACATATTTGGTCTTTTCTAATTCG
TAGTTTTTCAAGTTCTTAGATGCTTTCTTTTTCTCTTTTTTACAGATCATCAAGGAAGTAATTATCTACT
TTTTACAACAAATATAAAACAAGGATCCGTAATACGACTCACTATAGGGCCCGGGCGTCGACATGGAACA
GAAGTTGATTTCCGAAGAAGACCTCGAGTAAGCTTGGTACCGCGGCTAGCTAAGATCCGCTCTAACCGAA
AAGGAAGGAGTTAGACAACCTGAAGTCTAGGTCCCTATTTATTTTTTTATAGTTATGTTAGTATTAAGAA
CGTTATTTATATTTCAAATTTTTCTTTTTTTTCTGTACAGACGCGTGTACGCATGTAACATTATACTGAA
AACCTTGCTTGAGAAGGTTTTGGGACGCTCGAAGATCCAGCTGCATTAATGAATCGGCCAACGCGCGGGG
AGAGGCGGTTTGCGTATTGGGCGCTCTTCCGCTTCCTCGCTCACTGACTCGCTGCGCTCGGTCGTTCGGC
TGCGGCGAGCGGTATCAGCTCACTCAAAGGCGGTAATACGGTTATCCACAGAATCAGGGGATAACGCAGG
AAAGAACATGTGAGCAAAAGGCCAGCAAAAGGCCAGGAACCGTAAAAAGGCCGCGTTGCTGGCGTTTTTC
CATAGGCTCCGCCCCCCTGACGAGCATCACAAAAATCGACGCTCAAGTCAGAGGTGGCGAAACCCGACAG
GACTATAAAGATACCAGGCGTTTCCCCCTGGAAGCTCCCTCGTGCGCTCTCCTGTTCCGACCCTGCCGCT
TACCGGATACCTGTCCGCCTTTCTCCCTTCGGGAAGCGTGGCGCTTTCTCATAGCTCACGCTGTAGGTAT
CTCAGTTCGGTGTAGGTCGTTCGCTCCAAGCTGGGCTGTGTGCACGAACCCCCCGTTCAGCCCGACCGCT
GCGCCTTATCCGGTAACTATCGTCTTGAGTCCAACCCGGTAAGACACGACTTATCGCCACTGGCAGCAGC
CACTGGTAACAGGATTAGCAGAGCGAGGTATGTAGGCGGTGCTACAGAGTTCTTGAAGTGGTGGCCTAAC
TACGGCTACACTAGAAGGACAGTATTTGGTATCTGCGCTCTGCTGAAGCCAGTTACCTTCGGAAAAAGAG
TTGGTAGCTCTTGATCCGGCAAACAAACCACCGCTGGTAGCGGTGGTTTTTTTGTTTGCAAGCAGCAGAT
TACGCGCAGAAAAAAAGGATCTCAAGAAGATCCTTTGATCTTTTCTACGGGGTCTGACGCTCAGTGGAAC
GAAAACTCACGTTAAGGGATTTTGGTCATGAGATTATCAAAAAGGATCTTCACCTAGATCCTTTTAAATT
AAAAATGAAGTTTTAAATCAATCTAAAGTATATATGAGTAAACTTGGTCTGACAGTTACCAATGCTTAAT
CAGTGAGGCACCTATCTCAGCGATCTGTCTATTTCGTTCATCCATAGTTGCCTGACTCCCCGTCGTGTAG
ATAACTACGATACGGGAGGGCTTACCATCTGGCCCCAGTGCTGCAATGATACCGCGAGACCCACGCTCAC
CGGCTCCAGATTTATCAGCAATAAACCAGCCAGCCGGAAGGGCCGAGCGCAGAAGTGGTCCTGCAACTTT
ATCCGCCTCCATCCAGTCTATTAATTGTTGCCGGGAAGCTAGAGTAAGTAGTTCGCCAGTTAATAGTTTG
CGCAACGTTGTTGCCATTGCTACAGGCATCGTGGTGTCACGCTCGTCGTTTGGTATGGCTTCATTCAGCT
CCGGTTCCCAACGATCAAGGCGAGTTACATGATCCCCCATGTTGTGCAAAAAAGCGGTTAGCTCCTTCGG
TCCTCCGATCGTTGTCAGAAGTAAGTTGGCCGCAGTGTTATCACTCATGGTTATGGCAGCACTGCATAAT
TCTCTTACTGTCATGCCATCCGTAAGATGCTTTTCTGTGACTGGTGAGTACTCAACCAAGTCATTCTGAG
AATAGTGTATGCGGCGACCGAGTTGCTCTTGCCCGGCGTCAATACGGGATAATACCGCGCCACATAGCAG
AACTTTAAAAGTGCTCATCATTGGAAAACGTTCTTCGGGGCGAAAACTCTCAAGGATCTTACCGCTGTTG
AGATCCAGTTCGATGTAACCCACTCGTGCACCCAACTGATCTTCAGCATCTTTTACTTTCACCAGCGTTT
CTGGGTGAGCAAAAACAGGAAGGCAAAATGCCGCAAAAAAGGGAATAAGGGCGACACGGAAATGTTGAAT
ACTCATACTCTTCCTTTTTCAATATTATTGAAGCATTTATCAGGGTTATTGTCTCATGAGCGGATACATA
TTTGAATGTATTTAGAAAAATAAACAAATAGGGGTTCCGCGCACATTTCCCCGAAAAGTGCCACCTGAAC
GAAGCATCTGTGCTTCATTTTGTAGAACAAAAATGCAACGCGAGAGCGCTAATTTTTCAAACAAAGAATC
TGAGCTGCATTTTTACAGAACAGAAATGCAACGCGAAAGCGCTATTTTACCAACGAAGAATCTGTGCTTC
ATTTTTGTAAAACAAAAATGCAACGCGAGAGCGCTAATTTTTCAAACAAAGAATCTGAGCTGCATTTTTA
CAGAACAGAAATGCAACGCGAGAGCGCTATTTTACCAACAAAGAATCTATACTTCTTTTTTGTTCTACAA
AAATGCATCCCGAGAGCGCTATTTTTCTAACAAAGCATCTTAGATTACTTTTTTTCTCCTTTGTGCGCTC
TATAATGCAGTCTCTTGATAACTTTTTGCACTGTAGGTCCGTTAAGGTTAGAAGAAGGCTACTTTGGTGT
CTATTTTCTCTTCCATAAAAAAAGCCTGACTCCACTTCCCGCGTTTACTGATTACTAGCGAAGCTGCGGG
TGCATTTTTTCAAGATAAAGGCATCCCCGATTATATTCTATACCGATGTGGATTGCGCATACTTTGTGAA
CAGAAAGTGATAGCGTTGATGATTCTTCATTGGTCAGAAAATTATGAACGGTTTCTTCTATTTTGTCTCT
ATATACTACGTATAGGAAATGTTTACATTTTCGTATTGTTTTCGATTCACTCTATGAATAGTTCTTACTA
CAATTTTTTTGTCTAAAGAGTAATACTAGAGATAAACATAAAAAATGTAGAGGTCGAGTTTAGATGCAAG
TTCAAGGAGCGAAAGGTGGATGGGTAGGTTATATAGGGATATAGCACAGAGATATATAGCAAAGAGATAC
TTTTGAGCAATGTTTGTGGAAGCGGTATTCGCAATATTTTAGTAGCTCGTTACAGTCCGGTGCGTTTTTG
GTTTTTTGAAAGTGCGTCTTCAGAGCGCTTTTGGTTTTCAAAAGCGCTCTGAAGTTCCTATACTTTCTAG
AGAATAGGAACTTCGGAATAGGAACTTCAAAGCGTTTCCGAAAACGAGCGCTTCCGAAAATGCAACGCGA
GCTGCGCACATACAGCTCACTGTTCACGTCGCACCTATATCTGCGTGTTGCCTGTATATATATATACATG
AGAAGAACGGCATAGTGCGTGTTTATGCTTAAATGCGTACTTATATGCGTCTATTTATGTAGGATGAAAG
GTAGTCTAGTACCTCCTGTGATATTATCCCATTCCATGCGGGGTATCGTATGCTTCCTTCAGCACTACCC
TTTAGCTGTTCTATATGCTGCCACTCCTCAATTGGATTAGTCTCATCCTTCAATGCTATCATTTCCTTTG
ATATTGGATCATGGTAGACAACCCTTAATATAACTTCGTATAATGTATGCTATACGAAGTTATTAGGTCT
AGAGATCTGTTTAGCTTGCCTCGTCCCCGCCGGGTCACCCGGCCAGCGACATGGAGGCCCAGAATACCCT
CCTTGACAGTCTTGACGTGCGCAGCTCAGGGGCATGATGTGACTGTCGCCCGTACATTTAGCCCATACAT
CCCCATGTATAATCATTTGCATCCATACATTTTGATGGCCGCACGGCGCGAAGCAAAAATTACGGCTCCT
CGCTGCAGACCTGCGAGCAGGGAAACGCTCCCCTCACAGACGCGTTGAATTGTCCCCACGCCGCGCCCCT
GTAGAGAAATATAAAAGGTTAGGATTTGCCACTGAGGTTCTTCTTTCATATACTTCCTTTTAAAATCTTG
CTAGGATACAGTTCTCACATCACATCCGAACATAAACAACCATGGGTAAGGAAAAGACTCACGTTTCGAG
GCCGCGATTAAATTCCAACATGGATGCTGATTTATATGGGTATAAATGGGCTCGCGATAATGTCGGGCAA
TCAGGTGCGACAATCTATCGATTGTATGGGAAGCCCGATGCGCCAGAGTTGTTTCTGAAACATGGCAAAG
GTAGCGTTGCCAATGATGTTACAGATGAGATGGTCAGACTAAACTGGCTGACGGAATTTATGCCTCTTCC
GACCATCAAGCATTTTATCCGTACTCCTGATGATGCATGGTTACTCACCACTGCGATCCCCGGCAAAACA
GCATTCCAGGTATTAGAAGAATATCCTGATTCAGGTGAAAATATTGTTGATGCGCTGGCAGTGTTCCTGC
GCCGGTTGCATTCGATTCCTGTTTGTAATTGTCCTTTTAACAGCGATCGCGTATTTCGTCTCGCTCAGGC
GCAATCACGAATGAATAACGGTTTGGTTGATGCGAGTGATTTTGATGACGAGCGTAATGGCTGGCCTGTT
GAACAAGTCTGGAAAGAAATGCATAAGCTTTTGCCATTCTCACCGGATTCAGTCGTCACTCATGGTGATT
TCTCACTTGATAACCTTATTTTTGACGAGGGGAAATTAATAGGTTGTATTGATGTTGGACGAGTCGGAAT
CGCAGACCGATACCAGGATCTTGCCATCCTATGGAACTGCCTCGGTGAGTTTTCTCCTTCATTACAGAAA
CGGCTTTTTCAAAAATATGGTATTGATAATCCTGATATGAATAAATTGCAGTTTCATTTGATGCTCGATG
AGTTTTTCTAATCAGTACTGACAATAAAAAGATTCTTGTTTTCAAGAACTTGTCATTTGTATAGTTTTTT
TATATTGTAGTTGTTCTATTTTAATCAAATGTTAGCGTGATTTATATTTTTTTTCGCCTCGACATCATCT
GCCCAGATGCGAAGTTAAGTGCGCAGAAAGTAATATCATGCGTCAATCGTATGTGAATGCTGGTCGCTAT
ACTGCTGTCGATTCGATACTAACGCCGCCATCCAGTGTCGAAAACGAGCTCTCGAGAACCCTTAATATAA
CTTCGTATAATGTATGCTATACGAAGTTATTAGGTGATATCAGATCCACTA
Features (pLannotate 1.2.2; 15 found; start..end, strand, type, name):
      2..167     -  terminator     ADH1 terminator: S. cerevisiae ADH1; transcription terminator for the S. cerevisiae alcohol dehydrogenase 1 (ADH1) gene
    171..293     -  CDS            ADH1 (fragment): ADH1_YEAST - Also known as ADC1. Experimental evidence at protein level: Swiss-Prot protein existence level 1. This isozyme preferentially catalyzes the conversion of primary unbranched alcohols to their corresponding aldehydes. Also shows activity toward secondary alcohols. From Saccharomyces cerevisiae (strain ATCC 204508 / S288c) (Baker's yeast).
    312..338     -  CDS            3xFLAG (fragment): three tandem FLAG® epitope tags
    372..771     -  promoter       TEF1 promoter: S. cerevisiae TEF1; promoter for EF-1α
    789..899     -  CDS            ADP1 (fragment): ADP1_YEAST - Experimental evidence at protein level: Swiss-Prot protein existence level 1. From Saccharomyces cerevisiae (strain ATCC 204508 / S288c) (Baker's yeast).
   1780..1798    +  promoter       T7 promoter: promoter for bacteriophage T7 RNA polymerase
   1875..2064    +  terminator     CYC1 terminator: S. cerevisiae CYC1; transcription terminator for CYC1
   2067..2124    -  CDS            lacI (fragment): lac repressor; lacI; The lac repressor binds to the lac operator to inhibit transcription in E. coli. This inhibition can be relieved by adding lactose or isopropyl-β-D-thiogalactopyranoside (IPTG).
   2307..2895    -  rep_origin     ori: high-copy-number ColE1/pMB1/pBR322/pUC origin of replication
   3066..3926    -  CDS            AmpR: β-lactamase; bla; confers resistance to ampicillin, carbenicillin, and related antibiotics
   3927..4031    -  promoter       AmpR promoter: bla
   4058..5400    -  rep_origin     2μ ori: yeast 2μ plasmid origin of replication
   5420..5453    -  protein_bind   loxP: Cre-mediated recombination occurs in the 8-bp core sequence (GCATACAT). Cre recombinase
   5508..6864    +  gene           kanMX: yeast selectable marker conferring kanamycin resistance (Wach et al., 1994)
   6927..6960    -  protein_bind   loxP: Cre-mediated recombination occurs in the 8-bp core sequence (GCATACAT). Cre recombinase
