[The description below was written by a language model from this plasmid's Addgene catalogue record and pLannotate feature annotations shown in this document.]
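Description:
pCEV-G1-Km is an empty yeast expression backbone for Saccharomyces cerevisiae, derived from pSP-G1 by replacing the URA3 auxotrophic marker with the aphA1 aminoglycoside phosphotransferase gene. This converts selection from uracil prototrophy to G418 resistance, so the vector can be used in strains that lack auxotrophic markers. It is an episomal shuttle plasmid of about 7 kb. A yeast 2μ origin supports maintenance in yeast, and a high-copy ColE1/pUC-type origin with the β-lactamase gene and its promoter supports propagation in E. coli. According to the record, bacterial selection works on either ampicillin or kanamycin, because the aphA1 marker also functions there. The marker is annotated as a kanMX cassette flanked by two loxP sites, an arrangement that in principle allows Cre-mediated excision of the marker.

The payload region carries two expression cassettes for co-expressing a pair of genes from strong constitutive yeast promoters. The TEF1 promoter is annotated on the reverse strand, followed by a FLAG epitope sequence and the ADH1 terminator. The second cassette is described in the catalogue as PGK1 promoter-driven with a c-myc tag. Neither the PGK1 promoter nor the myc tag was picked up by the automated annotation, but an unannotated stretch lies between the TEF1 promoter and a forward-facing T7 promoter site and CYC1 terminator, consistent with a divergent, back-to-back promoter layout. Short annotated fragments of ADH1, ADP1 and lacI appear to be residual flanking sequence rather than functional genes. No insert is present. The vector is intended for cloning one or two genes for tagged expression, for example in metabolic engineering of yeast.
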