Addgene plasmid #46813: pCEV-G1-Km
Purpose: (Empty Backbone) TEF1 and PGK1 promoter controlled expression cassettes with G418 resistance for yeast transformation
Depositing lab: Lars Nielsen & Claudia Vickers. Depositing organization: University of Queensland. Publication: Dual gene expression cassette vectors with antibiotic selection markers for engineering in Saccharomyces cerevisiae. Vickers CE, Bydder SF, Zhou Y, Nielsen LK. Microb Cell Fact. 2013 Oct 25;12(1):96. 10.1186/1475-2859-12-96 PubMed 24161108.
Backbone
  Vector backbone: pSP-G1
  Modifications to backbone: URA3 gene replaced with aphA1 gene for G418/kanamycin/neomycin resistance
  Vector type: Yeast Expression
  Promoter: TEF1 and PGK1
  Selectable markers: G418
  Tag / fusion protein: FLAG and c-myc
Growth in bacteria
  Bacterial resistance: Ampicillin, 100 μg/mL
  Growth temperature: 37°C
  Growth strain: DH5alpha
  Growth instructions: Selection in E. coli can be performed on Amp or Kan. Selection in yeast can be performed on G418. See publication for details
  Copy number: High Copy
Gene/Insert
  Sequencing primers: 5′ see publication for details; 3′ see publication for details
Terms and licenses: Academic/Nonprofit Terms; Industry Terms: Not Available to Industry
How to cite: pCEV-G1-Km was a gift from Lars Nielsen & Claudia Vickers (Addgene plasmid # 46813 ; http://n2t.net/addgene:46813 ; RRID:Addgene_46813)
