>Addgene plasmid #46813 | pCEV-G1-Km | addgene partial sequence | sequence record 71440 | pBR322ori-F 5'-GGGAAACGCCTGGTATCTTT-3'
AGCGTCGATTTTTGTGATGCTCGTCAGGGGGGCGGAGCCTATGGAAAAACGCCAGCAACGCGGCCTTTTT
ACGGTTCCTGGCCTTTTGCTGGCCTTTTGCTCACATGTTCTTTCCTGCGTTATCCCCTGATTCTGTGGAT
AACCGTATTACCGCCTTTGAGTGAGCTGATACCGCTCGCCGCAGCCGAACGACCGAGCGCAGCGAGTCAG
TGAGCGAGGAAGCGGAAGAGCGCCCAATACGCAAACCGCCTCTCCCCGCGCGTTGGCCGATTCATTAATG
CAGCTGGATCTTCGAGCGTCCCAAAACCTTCTCAAGCAAGGTTTTCAGTATAATGTTACATGCGTACACG
CGTCTGTACAGAAAAAAAAGAAAAATTTGAAATATAAATAACGTTCTTAATACTAACATAACTATAAAAA
AATAAATAGGGACCTAGACTTCAGGTTGTCTAACTCCTTCCTTTTCGGTTAGAGCGGATCTTAGCTAGCC
GCGGTACCAAGCTTACTCGAGGTCTTCTTCGGAAATCAACTTCTGTTCCATGTCGACGCCCGGGCCCTAT
AGTGAGTCGTATTACGGATCCTTGTTTTATATTTGTTGTAAAAAGTAGATAATTACTTCCTTGATGATCT
GTAAAAAAGAGAAAAAGAAAGCATCTAAGAACTTGAAAAACTACGAATTAGAAAAGACCAAATATGTATT
TCTTGCATTGACCAATTTATGCAAGTTTATATATATGTAAATGTAAGTTTCACGAGGTTCTACTAAACTA
AACCACCCCCTTGGTTAGAAGAAAAGAGTGTGTGAGAACAGGCTGTTGTTGTCACACGATTCGGACAATT
