>Addgene plasmid #46813 | pCEV-G1-Km | addgene partial sequence | sequence record 71599 | yADH-term-F 5'-GGCTTGTCTACCTTGCCAGA-3'
GGTAGATACGTTGTTGACACTTCTAAATAAGCGAATTTCTTATGATTTATGATTTTTATTATTAAATAAG
TTATAAAAAAAATAAGTGTATACAAATTTTAAAGTGACTCTTAGGTTTTAAAACGAAAATTCTTATTCTT
GAGTAACTCTTTCCTGTAGGTCAGGTTGCTTTCTCAGGTATAGCATGAGGTCGCTCCTAGTGGATCTGAT
ATCACCTAATAACTTCGTATAGCATACATTATACGAAGTTATATTAAGGGTTCTCGAGAGCTCGTTTTCG
ACACTGGATGGCGGCGTTAGTATCGAATCGACAGCAGTATAGCGACCAGCATTCACATACGATTGACGCA
TGATATTACTTTCTGCGCACTTAACTTCGCATCTGGGCAGATGATGTCGAGGCGAAAAAAAATATAAATC
ACGCTAACATTTGATTAAAATAGAACAACTACAATATAAAAAAACTATACAAATGACAAGTTCTTGAAAA
CAAGAATCTTTTTATTGTCAGTACTGATTAGAAAAACTCATCGAGCATCAAATGAAACTGCAATTTATTC
ATATCAGGATTATCAATACCATATTTTTGAAAAAGCCGTTTCTGTAATGAAGGAGAAAACTCACCGAGGC
AGTTCCATAGGATGGCAAGATCCTGGTATCGGTCTGCGATTCCGACTCGTCCAACATCAATACAACCTAT
TAATTTCCCCTCGTCAAAAATAAGGTTATCAAGTGAGAAATCACCATGAGTGACGACTGAATCCGGTGAG
AATGGCAAAAGCTTATGCATTTCTTTCCAGACTTGTTCAACAGGCCAGCCATTACGCTCGTCATCAAAAT
CACTCGCATCAACCAA
