>Addgene plasmid #46813 | pCEV-G1-Km | addgene partial sequence | sequence record 71611 | pHybLex_rev 5'-GAGTCACTTTAAAATTTGTATACAC-3'
AAATCATAAATCATAAGAAATTCGCTTATTTAGAAGTGTCAACAACGTATCTACCAACGATTTGACCCTT
TTCCATCTTTTCGTAAATTTCTGGCAAGGTAGACAAGCCGACAACCTTGATTGGAGACTTGACCAAACCT
CTGGCGAAGAATTGTTAATTAAGAGCTCAGATCTTATCGTCGTCATCCTTGTAATCCATCGATACTAGTG
CGGCCGCTTGTAATTAAAACTTAGATTAGATTGCTATGCTTTCTTTCTAATGAGCAAGAAGTAAAAAAAG
TTGTAATAGAACAAGAAAAATGAAACTGAAACTTGAGAAATTGAAGACCGTTTATTAACTTAAATATCAA
TGGGAGGTCATCGAAAGAGAAAAAAATCAAAAAAAAAAATTTTCAAGAAAAAGAAACGTGATAAAAATTT
TTATTGCCTTTTTCGACGAAGAAAAAGAAACGAGGCGGTCTCTTTTTTCTTTTCCAAACCTTTAGTACGG
GTAATTAACGACACCCTAGAGGAAGAAAGAGGGGAAATTTAGTATGCTGTGCTTGGGTGTTTTGAAGTGG
TACGGCGATGCGCGGAGTCCGAGAAAATCTGGAAGAGTAAAAAAGGAGTAGAAACATTTTGAAGCTATGG
TGTGTGCGGCCGGCCTGGAAGTACCTTCAAAGAATGGGGTCTTATCTTGTTTTGCAAGTACCACTGAGCA
GGATAATAATAGAAATGATAATATACTATAGTAGAGATAACGTCGATGACTTCCCATACTGTAATTGCTT
TTAGTTGTGTATTTTTAGTGTGCAAGTTTCTGTAAATCGATTAATTT
